Addgene plasmid #103569: LSB-hsa-miR-495-5p
Purpose: Used to sense miRNA activity using fluorescence based tools. hsa-miR-495-5p target in 3' UTR of of mKate. miRNA activity can be measured by the repression of mKate2 relative to EBFP2 fluorescent proteins . Plasmid is inherently unstable; please see Depositor Comments
Depositing lab: Ron Weiss. Depositing organization: Massachusetts Institute of Technology. Publication: A mixed antagonistic/synergistic miRNA repression model enables accurate predictions of multi-input miRNA sensor activity. Gam JJ, Babb J, Weiss R. Nat Commun. 2018 Jun 22;9(1):2430. doi: 10.1038/s41467-018-04575-0. PubMed 29934631.
Backbone
  Vector backbone: Low Sensor Backbone (LSB)
  Vector type: Mammalian Expression, Synthetic Biology
Growth in bacteria
  Bacterial resistance: Ampicillin and Kanamycin, 100 & 50 μg/mL
  Growth temperature: 30°C
  Growth strain: NEB Stable
  Copy number: High Copy
Gene/Insert
  Gene/Insert name: hsa-miR-495-5p target
  Species: H. sapiens (human)
  Entrez Gene: MIR495 (a.k.a. MIRN495, hsa-mir-495, mir-495)
  Promoter: EF-1a
  Cloning method: Gibson Cloning
Terms and licenses: Academic/Nonprofit Terms; Industry Terms: Not Available to Industry
Depositor comments: Please note that this plasmid is inherently unstable due to a repeating poly A element. We recommend performing a diagnostic digest on multiple colonies upon receipt. The depositors would like to note the presence of several discrepancies between the depositor sequence and physical plasmid sequence. In particular, the sequences upstream and downstream of the puromycin coding region have 10 bp insertions which do not affect the ability to perform puromycin selection. The sequences for those regions within the physical plasmids are as follows: Upstream of Puro: GAATTCGACCGCCTGTCTCAAGGTGCCACC; Downstream of Puro: GCTTTGAGACTACGCGTGAATTCACTCCTC. Please contact if you are interested in this plasmid prior to placing an order.
How to cite: LSB-hsa-miR-495-5p was a gift from Ron Weiss (Addgene plasmid # 103569 ; http://n2t.net/addgene:103569 ; RRID:Addgene_103569)
