[The description below was written by a language model from this plasmid's Addgene catalogue record and pLannotate feature annotations shown in this document.]
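Description:
LSB-hsa-miR-495-5p is a mammalian expression plasmid built on the Low Sensor Backbone (LSB) and used as a fluorescent sensor of microRNA activity in synthetic biology work. It replicates in E. coli from a high-copy ColE1/pUC-type origin. It carries both an ampicillin resistance gene (β-lactamase with its own promoter) and a kanamycin resistance gene (aminoglycoside phosphotransferase), so it is maintained under dual selection. A puromycin N-acetyltransferase coding sequence followed by a rabbit β-globin polyadenylation signal is also present for selecting mammalian cells. No promoter is annotated directly upstream of it in the feature table. The depositor notes short insertions flanking this region in the physical plasmid relative to the deposited sequence and says they do not affect puromycin selection.

The payload is two parallel transcription units. Each is driven by the human EF-1α core promoter with its intron A and ends in a β-globin poly(A) signal. Gateway attB4, attB1 and attB2 sites flank the promoter and coding modules, probably as remnants of recombinational assembly. The first unit encodes the red fluorescent protein mKate2 and, according to the record, carries a target site for human miR-495-5p in its 3' UTR. This target is not separately annotated but would lie between the mKate2 coding sequence and its poly(A) signal. The second unit encodes the blue fluorescent protein EBFP2 without the target, which gives an internal reference for plasmid dose and expression. Active miR-495-5p in transfected cells represses mKate2 relative to EBFP2, so the red-to-blue ratio reports miRNA activity. The three repeated β-globin poly(A) elements make the plasmid inherently prone to recombination, and the depositor flags this instability.
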