Features (pLannotate 1.2.2; 28 found; start..end, strand, type, name):
     87..675     -  rep_origin     ori: high-copy-number ColE1/pMB1/pBR322/pUC origin of replication
    846..1706    -  CDS            AmpR: β-lactamase; bla; confers resistance to ampicillin, carbenicillin, and related antibiotics
   1707..1778    -  promoter       AmpR promoter: bla
   1857..2456    +  CDS            PuroR: puromycin N-acetyltransferase; pac from Streptomyces alboniger; confers resistance to puromycin
   2461..2541    +  CDS            HBB (fragment): HBB_PONPY - Experimental evidence at transcript level: Swiss-Prot protein existence level 2. Involved in oxygen transport from the lung to the various peripheral tissues. From Pongo pygmaeus (Bornean orangutan).
   2612..2667    +  polyA_signal   β-globin poly(A) signal: rabbit β-globin polyadenylation signal (Gil and Proudfoot, 1987)
   3646..3666    +  protein_bind   attB4: mutant version of attB; core recombination site for the Gateway® BP reaction BP Clonase™
   3734..3945    +  promoter       EF-1α core promoter: core promoter for human elongation factor EF-1α
   3946..4884    +  intron         EF-1α intron A: intron upstream of the start codon of human EF-1α
   4911..4931    +  protein_bind   attB1: mutant version of attB; core recombination site for the Gateway® BP reaction BP Clonase™
   4951..5646    +  CDS            mKate2: mKate2 is a basic (constitutively fluorescent) red fluorescent protein published in 2009, derived from Entacmaea quadricolor. It is reported to be a rapidly-maturing monomer with moderate acid sensitivity.
   5666..5690    -  protein_bind   attB2: mutant version of attB; recombination site for the Gateway® BP reaction BP Clonase™
   5834..5908    +  CDS            HBB (fragment): HBB_PONPY - Experimental evidence at transcript level: Swiss-Prot protein existence level 2. Involved in oxygen transport from the lung to the various peripheral tissues. From Pongo pygmaeus (Bornean orangutan).
   5979..6034    +  polyA_signal   β-globin poly(A) signal: rabbit β-globin polyadenylation signal (Gil and Proudfoot, 1987)
   6418..6443    +  misc_feature   SA: splice acceptor site
   7115..7135    +  protein_bind   attB4: mutant version of attB; core recombination site for the Gateway® BP reaction BP Clonase™
   7203..7414    +  promoter       EF-1α core promoter: core promoter for human elongation factor EF-1α
   7415..8353    +  intron         EF-1α intron A: intron upstream of the start codon of human EF-1α
   8380..8400    +  protein_bind   attB1: mutant version of attB; core recombination site for the Gateway® BP reaction BP Clonase™
   8411..9127    +  CDS            EBFP2: EBFP2 is a basic (constitutively fluorescent) blue fluorescent protein published in 2007, derived from Aequorea victoria. It is reported to be a rapidly-maturing monomer with moderate acid sensitivity.
   9135..9159    -  protein_bind   attB2: mutant version of attB; recombination site for the Gateway® BP reaction BP Clonase™
   9163..9243    +  CDS            HBB (fragment): HBB_PONPY - Experimental evidence at transcript level: Swiss-Prot protein existence level 2. Involved in oxygen transport from the lung to the various peripheral tissues. From Pongo pygmaeus (Bornean orangutan).
   9314..9369    +  polyA_signal   β-globin poly(A) signal: rabbit β-globin polyadenylation signal (Gil and Proudfoot, 1987)
   9752..9774    -  protein_bind   lac operator (fragment): The lac repressor binds to the lac operator to inhibit transcription in E. coli. This inhibition can be relieved by adding lactose or isopropyl-β-D-thiogalactopyranoside (IPTG). lac repressor encoded by lacI
   9778..9808    -  promoter       lac promoter: promoter for the E. coli lac operon
   9823..9844    -  protein_bind   CAP binding site: CAP binding activates transcription in the presence of cAMP. E. coli catabolite activator protein
   9857..9896    -  CDS            lacI (fragment): lac repressor; lacI; The lac repressor binds to the lac operator to inhibit transcription in E. coli. This inhibition can be relieved by adding lactose or isopropyl-β-D-thiogalactopyranoside (IPTG).
  10069..10878   +  CDS            KanR: aminoglycoside phosphotransferase; aph(3')-Ia; confers resistance to kanamycin in bacteria or G418 (Geneticin®) in eukaryotes
>Addgene plasmid #103569 | LSB-hsa-miR-495-5p | depositor full sequence | sequence record 196186 | Full Sequence
AATTGAGGGGATAACGCAGGAAAGAACATGTGAGCAAAAGGCCAGCAAAAGGCCAGGAACCGTAAAAAGG
CCGCGTTGCTGGCGTTTTTCCATAGGCTCCGCCCCCCTGACGAGCATCACAAAAATCGACGCTCAAGTCA
GAGGTGGCGAAACCCGACAGGACTATAAAGATACCAGGCGTTTCCCCCTGGAAGCTCCCTCGTGCGCTCT
CCTGTTCCGACCCTGCCGCTTACCGGATACCTGTCCGCCTTTCTCCCTTCGGGAAGCGTGGCGCTTTCTC
ATAGCTCACGCTGTAGGTATCTCAGTTCGGTGTAGGTCGTTCGCTCCAAGCTGGGCTGTGTGCACGAACC
CCCCGTTCAGCCCGACCGCTGCGCCTTATCCGGTAACTATCGTCTTGAGTCCAACCCGGTAAGACACGAC
TTATCGCCACTGGCAGCAGCCACTGGTAACAGGATTAGCAGAGCGAGGTATGTAGGCGGTGCTACAGAGT
TCTTGAAGTGGTGGCCTAACTACGGCTACACTAGAAGAACAGTATTTGGTATCTGCGCTCTGCTGAAGCC
AGTTACCTTCGGAAAAAGAGTTGGTAGCTCTTGATCCGGCAAACAAACCACCGCTGGTAGCGGTGGTTTT
TTTGTTTGCAAGCAGCAGATTACGCGCAGAAAAAAAGGATCTCAAGAAGATCCTTTGATCTTTTCTACGG
GGTCTGACGCTCAGTGGAACGAAAACTCACGTTAAGGGATTTTGGTCATGAGATTATCAAAAAGGATCTT
CACCTAGATCCTTTTAAATTAAAAATGAAGTTTTAAATCAATCTAAAGTATATATGAGTAAACTTGGTCT
GACAGTTACCAATGCTTAATCAGTGAGGCACCTATCTCAGCGATCTGTCTATTTCGTTCATCCATAGTTG
CCTGACTCCCCGTCGTGTAGATAACTACGATACGGGAGGGCTTACCATCTGGCCCCAGTGCTGCAATGAT
ACCGCGAGAACCACGCTCACCGGCTCCAGATTTATCAGCAATAAACCAGCCAGCCGGAAGGGCCGAGCGC
AGAAGTGGTCCTGCAACTTTATCCGCCTCCATCCAGTCTATTAATTGTTGCCGGGAAGCTAGAGTAAGTA
GTTCGCCAGTTAATAGTTTGCGCAACGTTGTTGCCATTGCTACAGGCATCGTGGTGTCACGCTCGTCGTT
TGGTATGGCTTCATTCAGCTCCGGTTCCCAACGATCAAGGCGAGTTACATGATCCCCCATGTTGTGCAAA
AAAGCGGTTAGCTCCTTCGGTCCTCCGATCGTTGTCAGAAGTAAGTTGGCCGCAGTGTTATCACTCATGG
TTATGGCAGCACTGCATAATTCTCTTACTGTCATGCCATCCGTAAGATGCTTTTCTGTGACTGGTGAGTA
CTCAACCAAGTCATTCTGAGAATAGTGTATGCGGCGACCGAGTTGCTCTTGCCCGGCGTCAATACGGGAT
AATACCGCGCCACATAGCAGAACTTTAAAAGTGCTCATCATTGGAAAACGTTCTTCGGGGCGAAAACTCT
CAAGGATCTTACCGCTGTTGAGATCCAGTTCGATGTAACCCACTCGTGCACCCAACTGATCTTCAGCATC
TTTTACTTTCACCAGCGTTTCTGGGTGAGCAAAAACAGGAAGGCAAAATGCCGCAAAAAAGGGAATAAGG
GCGACACGGAAATGTTGAATACTCATACTCTTCCTTTTTCAATATTATTGAAGCATTTATCAGGGTTATT
GTCTCATGAGCGGATACATATTTGAATGTAGCTCCGAATTTCTCGAGGGCTTGTCGACGACGGCGGTCTC
CGTCGTCAGGATCATGAATTCGACCCGCCTGCCACCATGACCGAGTACAAGCCCACGGTGCGCCTCGCCA
CCCGCGACGACGTCCCCCGGGCCGTACGCACCCTCGCCGCCGCGTTCGCCGACTACCCCGCCACGCGCCA
CACCGTCGACCCGGACCGCCACATCGAGCGGGTCACCGAGCTGCAAGAACTCTTCCTCACGCGCGTCGGG
CTCGACATCGGCAAGGTGTGGGTCGCGGACGACGGCGCCGCGGTGGCGGTCTGGACCACGCCGGAGAGCG
TCGAAGCGGGGGCGGTGTTCGCCGAGATCGGCCCGCGCATGGCCGAGTTGAGCGGTTCCCGGCTGGCCGC
GCAGCAACAGATGGAAGGCCTCCTGGCGCCGCACCGGCCCAAGGAGCCCGCGTGGTTCCTGGCCACCGTC
GGCGTCTCGCCCGACCACCAGGGCAAGGGTCTGGGCAGCGCCGTCGTGCTCCCCGGAGTGGAGGCGGCCG
AGCGCGCCGGGGTGCCCGCCTTCCTGGAGACATCCGCGCCCCGCAACCTCCCCTTCTACGAGCGGCTCGG
CTTCACCGTCACCGCCGACGTCGAGGTGCCCGAAGGACCGCGCACCTGGTGCATGACCCGCAAGCCCGGT
GCCTGATACGCGTGAATTCACTCCTCAGGTGCAGGCTGCCTATCAGAAGGTGGTGGCTGGTGTGGCCAAT
GCCCTGGCTCACAAATACCACTGAGATCTTTTTCCCTCTGCCAAAAATTATGGGGACATCATGAAGCCCC
TTGAGCATCTGACTTCTGGCTAATAAAGGAAATTTATTTTCATTGCAATAGTGTGTTGGAATTTTTTGTG
TCTCTCACTCGGAAGGACATATGGGAGGGCAAATCATTTAAAACATCAGAATGAGTATTTGGTTTAGAGT
TTGGCAACATATGCCCATATGCTGGCTGCCATGAACAAAGGTTGGCTATAAAGAGGTCATCAGTATATGA
AACAGCCCCCTGCTGTCCATTCCTTATTCCATAGAAAAGCCTTGACTTGAGGTTAGATTTTTTTTATATT
TTGTTTTGTGTTATTTTTTTCTTTAACATCCCTAAAATTTTCCTTACATGTTTTACTAGCCAGATTTTTC
CTCCTCTCCTGACTACTCCCAGTCATAGCTGTCCCTCTTCTCTTATGGAGATCCCTCGACCTGCAGCCCA
AGCTTGAATTCTCTAGAATTACCCTGTTATCCCTATGCTTGGTTTACCGAGCTCTTATTGGTTTTCAAAC
TTCATTGACTGTGCCCAACGCGCCTGGGAGCTCACGGGGACAGCCCCCCCCCAAAGCCCCCAGGGATGTA
ATTACGTCCCTCCCCCGCTAGGGGGCAGCAGCGAGCCGCCCGGGGCTCCGCTCCGGTCCGGCGCTCCCCC
CGCATCCCCGAGCCGGCAGCGTGCGGGGACAGCCCGGGCACGGGGAAGGTGGCACGGGATCGCTTTCCTC
TGAACGCTTCTCGCTGCTCTTTGAGCCTGCAGACACCTGGGGGGATACGGGGAAAAAGCTAGGCTGAAAG
ACCGGTTCTTAGAATGACACGCGCCTGGGAGCTCACGGGGACAGCCCCCCCCCAAAGCCCCCAGGGATGT
AATTACGTCCCTCCCCCGCTAGGGGGCAGCAGCGAGCCGCCCGGGGCTCCGCTCCGGTCCGGCGCTCCCC
CCGCATCCCCGAGCCGGCAGCGTGCGGGGACAGCCCGGGCACGGGGAAGGTGGCACGGGATCGCTTTCCT
CTGAACGCTTCTCGCTGCTCTTTGAGCCTGCAGACACCTGGGGGGATACGGGGAAAAAGCTAACTTCTGA
GACGACAACTTTGTATAGAAAAGTTGGCTCCGAATTCGCCCTTGACAGCAGAGATCCAGTTTGGTTAATT
AATTGGCTCCGGTGCCCGTCAGTGGGCAGAGCGCACATCGCCCACAGTCCCCGAGAAGTTGTGGGGAGGG
GTCGGCAATTGAACCGGTGCCTAGAGAAGGTGGCGCGGGGTAAACTGGGAAAGTGATGTCGTGTACTGGC
TCCGCCTTTTTCCCGAGGGTGGGGGAGAACCGTATATAAGTGCAGTAGTCGCCGTGAACGTTCTTTTTCG
CAACGGGTTTGCCGCCAGAACACAGGTAAGTGCCGTGTGTGGTTCCCGCGGGCCTGGCCTCTTTACGGGT
TATGGCCCTTGCGTGCCTTGAATTACTTCCACCTGGCTGCAGTACGTGATTCTTGATCCCGAGCTTCGGG
TTGGAAGTGGGTGGGAGAGTTCGAGGCCTTGCGCTTAAGGAGCCCCTTCGCCTCGTGCTTGAGTTGAGGC
CTGGCCTGGGCGCTGGGGCCGCCGCGTGCGAATCTGGTGGCACCTTCGCGCCTGTCTCGCTGCTTTCGAT
AAGTCTCTAGCCATTTAAAATTTTTGATGACCTGCTGCGACGCTTTTTTTCTGGCAAGATAGTCTTGTAA
ATGCGGGCCAAGATCTGCACACTGGTATTTCGGTTTTTGGGGCCGCGGGCGGCGACGGGGCCCGTGCGTC
CCAGCGCACATGTTCGGCGAGGCGGGGCCTGCGAGCGCGGCCACCGAGAATCGGACGGGGGTAGTCTCAA
GCTGGCCGGCCTGCTCTGGTGCCTGGCCTCGCGCCGCCGTGTATCGCCCCGCCCTGGGCGGCAAGGCTGG
CCCGGTCGGCACCAGTTGCGTGAGCGGAAAGATGGCCGCTTCCCGGCCCTGCTGCAGGGAGCTCAAAATG
GAGGACGCGGCGCTCGGGAGAGCGGGCGGGTGAGTCACCCACACAAAGGAAAAGGGCCTTTCCGTCCTCA
GCCGTCGCTTCATGTGACTCCACGGAGTACCGGGCGCCGTCCAGGCACCTCGATTAGTTCTCGAGCTTTT
GGAGTACGTCGTCTTTAGGTTGGGGGGAGGGGTTTTATGCGATGGAGTTTCCCCACACTGAGTGGGTGGA
GACTGAAGTTAGGCCAGCTTGGCACTTGATGTAATTCTCCTTGGAATTTGCCCTTTTTGAGTTTGGATCT
TGGTTCATTCTCAAGCCTCAGACAGTGGTTCAAAGTTTTTTTCTTCCATTTCAGGTGTCGTGAGAAGGGC
GAATTCGACCCAAGTTTGTACAAAAAAGCAGGCTGGATCCAGGTGCCACCATGGTGAGCGAGCTGATTAA
GGAGAACATGCACATGAAGCTGTACATGGAGGGCACCGTGAACAACCACCACTTCAAGTGCACATCCGAG
GGCGAAGGCAAGCCCTACGAGGGCACCCAGACCATGAGAATCAAGGCGGTCGAGGGCGGCCCTCTCCCCT
TCGCCTTCGACATCCTGGCTACCAGCTTCATGTACGGCAGCAAAACCTTCATCAACCACACCCAGGGCAT
CCCCGACTTCTTTAAGCAGTCCTTCCCCGAGGGCTTCACATGGGAGAGAGTCACCACATACGAAGATGGG
GGCGTGCTGACCGCTACCCAGGACACCAGCCTCCAGGACGGCTGCCTCATCTACAACGTCAAGATCAGAG
GGGTGAACTTCCCATCCAACGGCCCTGTGATGCAGAAGAAAACACTCGGCTGGGAGGCCTCCACCGAGAC
ACTGTACCCCGCTGACGGCGGCCTGGAAGGCAGAGCCGACATGGCCCTGAAGCTCGTGGGCGGGGGCCAC
CTGATCTGCAACCTTAAGACCACATACAGATCCAAGAAACCCGCTAAGAACCTCAAGATGCCCGGCGTCT
ACTATGTGGACAGGAGACTGGAAAGAATCAAGGAGGCCGACAAAGAGACATACGTCGAGCAGCACGAGGT
GGCTGTGGCCAGATACTGCGACCTCCCTAGCAAACTGGGGCACAAACTTAATTGAGAATTCTACCACCCA
GCTTTCTTGTACAAAGTGGTACGTCTCAAGACCAGAGGTCTCTGCTTCTAAACCCCGAAAATAACATGGG
CAACTTCCGAAAATAACATGGGCAACTTCCGAAAATAACATGGGCAACTTCCGAAAATAACATGGGCAAC
TTCCAACCAGAAGAGACCTGTGCTTCACTCCTCAGGTGCAGGCTGCCTATCAGAAGGTGGTGGCTGGTGT
GGCCAATGCCCTGGCTCACAAATACCACTGAGATCTTTTTCCCTCTGCCAAAAATTATGGGGACATCATG
AAGCCCCTTGAGCATCTGACTTCTGGCTAATAAAGGAAATTTATTTTCATTGCAATAGTGTGTTGGAATT
TTTTGTGTCTCTCACTCGGAAGGACATATGGGAGGGCAAATCATTTAAAACATCAGAATGAGTATTTGGT
TTAGAGTTTGGCAACATATGCCCATATGCTGGCTGCCATGAACAAAGGTTGGCTATAAAGAGGTCATCAG
TATATGAAACAGCCCCCTGCTGTCCATTCCTTATTCCATAGAAAAGCCTTGACTTGAGGTTAGATTTTTT
TTATATTTTGTTTTGTGTTATTTTTTTCTTTAACATCCCTAAAATTTTCCTTACATGTTTTACTAGCCAG
ATTTTTCCTCCTCTCCTGACTACTCCCAGTCATAGCTGTCCCTCTTCTCTTATGGAGATCCCGAGCGGTG
CGTTTTTATGCTTGTAGTATTGTATAATGTTTTTAAGATCCAAGCTTCTGACCTCTTCTCTTCCTCCCAC
AGGGCCTCGAGACAATTGCATCGATGGTACCAGTGAAAGTCTGCAATGAATTCGAGTTGGCGCGCCTGTC
ATTCTAAATCTCTCTTTCAGCCTAAAGCTTTTTCCCCGTATCCCCCCAGGTGTCTGCAGGCTCAAAGAGC
AGCGAGAAGCGTTCAGAGGAAAGCGATCCCGTGCCACCTTCCCCGTGCCCGGGCTGTCCCCGCACGCTGC
CGGCTCGGGGATGCGGGGGGAGCGCCGGACCGGAGCGGAGCCCCGGGCGGCTCGCTGCTGCCCCCTAGCG
GGGGAGGGACGTAATTACATCCCTGGGGGCTTTGGGAGGGGGCTGTCCCCGTGAGCTCCCAGGCGCGCCT
GTCATTCTAAATCTCTCTTTCAGCCTAAAGCTTTTTCCCCGTATCCCCCCAGGTGTCTGCAGGCTCAAAG
AGCAGCGAGAAGCGTTCAGAGGAAAGCGATCCCGTGCCACCTTCCCCGTGCCCGGGCTGTCCCCGCACGC
TGCCGGCTCGGGGATGCGGGGGGAGCGCCGGACCGGAGCGGAGCCCCGGGCGGCTCGCTGCTGCCCCCTA
GCGGGGGAGGGACGTAATTACATCCCTGGGGGCTTTGGGGGGGGGCTGTCCCCGTGAGCTCCCAGGCGCG
CCAACTCGGTACCGTATCGATGTCGACGTTAACGCTAGTGATATCAACTTTGTATAGAAAAGTTGGCTCC
GAATTCGCCCTTGACAGCAGAGATCCAGTTTGGTTAATTAATTGGCTCCGGTGCCCGTCAGTGGGCAGAG
CGCACATCGCCCACAGTCCCCGAGAAGTTGTGGGGAGGGGTCGGCAATTGAACCGGTGCCTAGAGAAGGT
GGCGCGGGGTAAACTGGGAAAGTGATGTCGTGTACTGGCTCCGCCTTTTTCCCGAGGGTGGGGGAGAACC
GTATATAAGTGCAGTAGTCGCCGTGAACGTTCTTTTTCGCAACGGGTTTGCCGCCAGAACACAGGTAAGT
GCCGTGTGTGGTTCCCGCGGGCCTGGCCTCTTTACGGGTTATGGCCCTTGCGTGCCTTGAATTACTTCCA
CCTGGCTGCAGTACGTGATTCTTGATCCCGAGCTTCGGGTTGGAAGTGGGTGGGAGAGTTCGAGGCCTTG
CGCTTAAGGAGCCCCTTCGCCTCGTGCTTGAGTTGAGGCCTGGCCTGGGCGCTGGGGCCGCCGCGTGCGA
ATCTGGTGGCACCTTCGCGCCTGTCTCGCTGCTTTCGATAAGTCTCTAGCCATTTAAAATTTTTGATGAC
CTGCTGCGACGCTTTTTTTCTGGCAAGATAGTCTTGTAAATGCGGGCCAAGATCTGCACACTGGTATTTC
GGTTTTTGGGGCCGCGGGCGGCGACGGGGCCCGTGCGTCCCAGCGCACATGTTCGGCGAGGCGGGGCCTG
CGAGCGCGGCCACCGAGAATCGGACGGGGGTAGTCTCAAGCTGGCCGGCCTGCTCTGGTGCCTGGCCTCG
CGCCGCCGTGTATCGCCCCGCCCTGGGCGGCAAGGCTGGCCCGGTCGGCACCAGTTGCGTGAGCGGAAAG
ATGGCCGCTTCCCGGCCCTGCTGCAGGGAGCTCAAAATGGAGGACGCGGCGCTCGGGAGAGCGGGCGGGT
GAGTCACCCACACAAAGGAAAAGGGCCTTTCCGTCCTCAGCCGTCGCTTCATGTGACTCCACGGAGTACC
GGGCGCCGTCCAGGCACCTCGATTAGTTCTCGAGCTTTTGGAGTACGTCGTCTTTAGGTTGGGGGGAGGG
GTTTTATGCGATGGAGTTTCCCCACACTGAGTGGGTGGAGACTGAAGTTAGGCCAGCTTGGCACTTGATG
TAATTCTCCTTGGAATTTGCCCTTTTTGAGTTTGGATCTTGGTTCATTCTCAAGCCTCAGACAGTGGTTC
AAAGTTTTTTTCTTCCATTTCAGGTGTCGTGAGAAGGGCGAATTCGACCCAAGTTTGTACAAAAAAGCAG
GCTCGCCACCATGGTGAGCAAGGGCGAGGAGCTGTTCACCGGGGTGGTGCCCATCCTGGTCGAGCTGGAC
GGCGACGTAAACGGCCACAAGTTCAGCGTGAGGGGCGAGGGCGAGGGCGATGCCACCAACGGCAAGCTGA
CCCTGAAGTTCATCTGCACCACCGGCAAGCTGCCCGTGCCCTGGCCCACCCTCGTGACCACCCTGAGCCA
CGGCGTGCAGTGCTTCGCCCGCTACCCCGACCACATGAAGCAGCACGACTTCTTCAAGTCCGCCATGCCC
GAAGGCTACGTCCAGGAGCGCACCATCTTCTTCAAGGACGACGGCACCTACAAGACCCGCGCCGAGGTGA
AGTTCGAGGGCGACACCCTAGTGAACCGCATCGAGCTGAAGGGCGTCGACTTCAAGGAGGACGGCAACAT
CCTGGGGCACAAGCTGGAGTACAACTTCAACAGCCACAACATCTATATCATGGCCGTCAAGCAGAAGAAC
GGCATCAAGGTGAACTTCAAGATCCGCCACAACGTGGAGGACGGCAGCGTGCAGCTCGCCGACCACTACC
AGCAGAACACCCCCATCGGCGACGGCCCCGTGCTGCTGCCCGACAGCCACTACCTGAGCACCCAGTCCGT
GCTGAGCAAAGACCCCAACGAGAAGCGCGATCACATGGTCCTGCTGGAGTTCCGCACCGCCGCCGGGATC
ACTCTCGGCATGGACGAGCTGTACAAGTAATACCACCCAGCTTTCTTGTACAAAGTGGTACGCGTGAATT
CACTCCTCAGGTGCAGGCTGCCTATCAGAAGGTGGTGGCTGGTGTGGCCAATGCCCTGGCTCACAAATAC
CACTGAGATCTTTTTCCCTCTGCCAAAAATTATGGGGACATCATGAAGCCCCTTGAGCATCTGACTTCTG
GCTAATAAAGGAAATTTATTTTCATTGCAATAGTGTGTTGGAATTTTTTGTGTCTCTCACTCGGAAGGAC
ATATGGGAGGGCAAATCATTTAAAACATCAGAATGAGTATTTGGTTTAGAGTTTGGCAACATATGCCCAT
ATGCTGGCTGCCATGAACAAAGGTTGGCTATAAAGAGGTCATCAGTATATGAAACAGCCCCCTGCTGTCC
ATTCCTTATTCCATAGAAAAGCCTTGACTTGAGGTTAGATTTTTTTTATATTTTGTTTTGTGTTATTTTT
TTCTTTAACATCCCTAAAATTTTCCTTACATGTTTTACTAGCCAGATTTTTCCTCCTCTCCTGACTACTC
CCAGTCATAGCTGTCCCTCTTCTCTTATGGAGATCCCTCGACCTGCAGCCCAAGCTTGGCGTAATCATGG
TCATAGCTGTTTCCTGTGTGAAATTGTTATCCGCTCACAATTCCACACAACATACGAGCCGGAAGCATAA
AGTGTAAAGCCTGGGGTGCCTAATGAGTGAGCTAACTCACATTAATTGCGTTGCGCTCACTGCCCGCTTT
CCAGTCGGGAAACCTGTCGTGCCAGCGGATCGACAGTACTAAGCTTGGTCTAATACCCAATCTCTCGTCT
TATCCAGATGTTTTATACGCCTCTGGCCCGTGTCTCAAAATCTCTGATGTTACATTGCACAAGATAAAAT
AATATCATCATGAACAATAAAACTGTCTGCTTACATAAACAGTAATACAAGGGGTGTTATGAGCCATATT
CAACGGGAAACGTCGAGGCCGCGATTAAATTCCAACATGGATGCTGATTTATATGGGTATAAATGGGCTC
GCGATAATGTCGGGCAATCAGGTGCGACAATCTATCGCTTGTATGGGAAGCCCGATGCGCCAGAGTTGTT
TCTGAAACATGGCAAAGGTAGCGTTGCCAATGATGTTACAGATGAGATGGTCAGACTAAACTGGCTGACG
GAATTTATGCCTCTTCCGACCATCAAGCATTTTATCCGTACTCCTGATGATGCATGGTTACTCACCACTG
CGATCCCCGGAAAAACAGCATTCCAGGTATTAGAAGAATATCCTGATTCAGGTGAAAATATTGTTGATGC
GCTGGCAGTGTTCCTGCGCCGGTTGCATTCGATTCCTGTTTGTAATTGTCCTTTTAACAGCGATCGCGTA
TTTCGTCTCGCTCAGGCGCAATCACGAATGAATAACGGTTTGGTTGATGCGAGTGATTTTGATGACGAGC
GTAATGGCTGGCCTGTTGAACAAGTCTGGAAAGAAATGCATAAACTTTTGCCATTCTCACCGGATTCAGT
CGTCACTCATGGTGATTTCTCACTTGATAACCTTATTTTTGACGAGGGGAAATTAATAGGTTGTATTGAT
GTTGGACGAGTCGGAATCGCAGACCGATACCAGGATCTTGCCATCCTATGGAACTGCCTCGGTGAGTTTT
CTCCTTCATTACAGAAACGGCTTTTTCAAAAATATGGTATTGATAATCCTGATATGAATAAATTGCAGTT
TCATTTGATGCTCGATGAGTTTTTCTAATCAGAATTGGTTAATTGGTTGTAACACTGGCAGAGCATTACG
CTGACTTGACGGGACGGCGCAAGCTCATGACCAAAATCCCTTAACGTGAGTTACGCGTCGTTCCACTGAG
CGTCAGAGGTATCACTAGTATTACAGAGGTAAGTTATAACAGTCGCCTAACCC
