>Addgene plasmid #103569 | LSB-hsa-miR-495-5p | depositor partial sequence | sequence record 196187 | hsa-miR-495-5p target
CGAAAATAACATGGGCAACTTC
