>Addgene plasmid #103569 | LSB-hsa-miR-495-5p | addgene partial sequence | sequence record 308852 | mKate2-F 5'-ACCCGCTAAGAACCTCAAGA-3'
AGGAGGCCGACAAAGAGACATACGTCGAGCAGCACGAGGTGGCTGTGGCCAGATACTGCGACCTCCCTAG
CAAACTGGGGCACAAACTTAATTGAGAATTCTACCACCCAGCTTTCTTGTACAAAGTGGTACGTCTCAAG
ACCAGAGGTCTCTGCTTCTAAACCCCGAAAATAACATGGGCAACTTCCGAAAATAACATGGGCAACTTCC
GAAAATAACATGGGCAACTTCCGAAAATAACATGGGCAACTTCCAACCAGAAGAGACCTGTGCTTCACTC
CTCAGGTGCAGGCTGCCTATCAGAAGGTGGTGGCTGGTGTGGCCAATGCCCTGGCTCACAAATACCACTG
AGATCTTTTTCCCTCTGCCAAAAATTATGGGGACATCATGAAGCCCCTTGAGCATCTGACTTCTGGCTAA
TAAAGGAAATTTATTTTCATTGCAATAGTGTGTTGGAATTTTTTGTGTCTCTCACTCGGAAGGACATATG
GGAGGGCAAATCATTTAAAACATCAGAATGAGTATTTGGTTTAGAGTTTGGCAACATATGCCCATATGCT
GGCTGCCATGAACAAAGGTTGGCTATAAAGAGGTCATCAGTATATGAAACAGCCCCCTGCTGTCCATTCC
TTATTCCATAGAAAAGCCTTGACTTGAGGTTAGATTTTTTTTATATTTTGTTTTGTGTTATTTT
